Addgene plasmid #127034: pJUMP18-Streptag_N
Purpose: Basic Part N- N-terminus; Strep-tag II
Depositing lab: Chris French. Depositing organization: University of Edinburgh. Publication: Joint universal modular plasmids (JUMP): a flexible vector platform for synthetic biology. Valenzuela-Ortega M, French C. Synth Biol (Oxf). 2021 Feb 2;6(1):ysab003. doi: 10.1093/synbio/ysab003. eCollection 2021. PubMed 33623824.
Backbone
  Vector backbone: pJUMP18-Uac
  Backbone manufacturer: Backbone derived from SEVA.
  Vector type: Bacterial Expression, Synthetic Biology
Growth in bacteria
  Bacterial resistance: Ampicillin, 100 μg/mL
  Growth temperature: 37°C
  Growth strain: JM109
  Copy number: High Copy
Gene/Insert
  Gene/Insert name: Part StrepII_tag_N
  Species: Synthetic
  Mutation: None
  Cloning method: Restriction Enzyme; 5′ cloning site Unknown (unknown if destroyed)
Terms and licenses: Academic/Nonprofit Terms; Industry Terms: Not Available to Industry
Depositor comments: Please visit https://www.biorxiv.org/content/10.1101/799585v1 for bioRxiv preprint.
How to cite: pJUMP18-Streptag_N was a gift from Chris French (Addgene plasmid # 127034 ; http://n2t.net/addgene:127034 ; RRID:Addgene_127034)
