[The description below was written by a language model from this plasmid's Addgene catalogue record and pLannotate feature annotations shown in this document.]
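Description:
pJUMP18-Streptag_N is a small (about 2.7 kb) basic-part plasmid from the Joint Universal Modular Plasmids (JUMP) synthetic biology platform, built on the pJUMP18-Uac backbone, which is itself derived from the SEVA vector architecture. It is a bacterial vector maintained at high copy number through a ColE1/pUC-type origin of replication and selected with ampicillin via the TEM beta-lactamase gene (bla), which is driven by its own promoter and followed by the phage fd terminator. The backbone also carries an incP oriT, a SEVA-style element that allows conjugative mobilisation when transfer functions are supplied in trans.

The payload is a synthetic part encoding Strep-tag II, the short peptide that binds Strep-Tactin (an engineered streptavidin) and is widely used for affinity purification and detection of recombinant proteins. The part is classed as an "N" part, meaning it is formatted to occupy the N-terminal tag position in a modular assembly. In the annotated sequence the tag lies between a BioBrick prefix and a BioBrick suffix, so the part is flanked by standard assembly-compatible sequences. The cloning region is insulated by the lambda t0 terminator on one side and the rrnB T1 terminator on the other, which limits read-through into or out of the part. No promoter driving the tag is annotated, consistent with a storage vector for a part rather than an expression construct. A short lacI fragment and a CAP binding site are also detected; these appear to be remnants of a lac-derived region in the parent backbone, though the record does not explain them. The specific cloning sites used are not recorded. The plasmid serves as a source of the tag for combination with promoter, ribosome binding site, coding and terminator parts when building N-terminally tagged proteins.
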