Features (pLannotate 1.2.2; 12 found; start..end, strand, type, name):
     39..60      +  misc_feature   BioBrick prefix: BioBrick prefix for parts that do not start with "ATG"
     86..108     +  CDS            Strep-Tag II (fragment): peptide that binds Strep-Tactin®, an engineered form of streptavidin
    136..156     +  misc_feature   BioBrick suffix: universal suffix for all parts
    190..284     +  terminator     lambda t0 terminator: transcription terminator from phage lambda
    357..448     +  promoter       AmpR promoter: bla
    449..1306    +  CDS            bla: BLAT_ECOLX - Experimental evidence at protein level: Swiss-Prot protein existence level 1. TEM-type are the most prevalent beta-lactamases in enterobacteria; they hydrolyze the beta-lactam bond in susceptible beta-lactam antibiotics, thus conferring resistance to penicillins and cephalosporins. TEM-3 and TEM-4 are capable of hydrolyzing cefotaxime and ceftazidime. TEM-5 is capable of hydrolyzing ceftazidime. TEM-6 is capable of hydrolyzing ceftazidime and aztreonam. TEM-8/CAZ-2, TEM- 16/CAZ-7 and TEM-24/CAZ-6 are markedly active against ceftazidime. IRT- 4 shows resistance to beta-lactamase in
   1313..1352    +  terminator     fd terminator: central terminator from bacteriophage fd (Otsuka and Kunisawa, 1982)
   1499..1607    +  oriT           oriT: incP origin of transfer
   1643..2231    +  rep_origin     ori: high-copy-number ColE1/pMB1/pBR322/pUC origin of replication
   2414..2506    +  CDS            lacI (fragment): lac repressor; lacI; The lac repressor binds to the lac operator to inhibit transcription in E. coli. This inhibition can be relieved by adding lactose or isopropyl-β-D-thiogalactopyranoside (IPTG).
   2519..2540    +  protein_bind   CAP binding site: CAP binding activates transcription in the presence of cAMP. E. coli catabolite activator protein
   2574..2660    -  terminator     rrnB T1 terminator: Escherichia coli rrnB; transcription terminator T1 from the E. coli rrnB gene
>Addgene plasmid #127034 | pJUMP18-Streptag_N | addgene full sequence | sequence record 248407 | Addgene NGS Result
TTAATTAAGGAGTTTTGCAGGTGCACCTGCTTTTCGCTGAATTCGCGGCCGCTTCTAGAGGGTCTGCGAT
GTTTGGTCTCTAATGTGGAGCCACCCGCAGTTCGAAAAAGGAGCCTGAGACCTTTCATCGCGACCTACTA
GTAGCGGCCGCTGCAGGGAGTTGTCTTCGAAGACTTCGCTCTAGTCTTGGACTCCTGTTGATAGATCCAG
TAATGACCTCAGAACTCCATCTGGATTTGTTCAGAACGCTCGGTTGCCGCCGGGCGTTTTTTATTGGTGA
GAATCCAGGGGTCCCCAATAATTACGATTTAAATTAGTAGCCCGCCTAATGAGCGGGCTTTTTTTTAATT
CCCCTATTTGTTTATTTTTCTAAATACATTCAAATATGTATCCGCTCATGAGACAATAACCCTGATAAAT
GCTTCAATAATATTGAAAAAGGAAGAGTATGAGCATTCAGCATTTTCGTGTGGCGCTGATTCCGTTTTTT
GCGGCGTTTTGCCTGCCGGTGTTTGCGCATCCGGAAACCCTGGTGAAAGTGAAAGATGCGGAAGATCAAC
TGGGTGCGCGCGTGGGCTATATTGAACTGGATCTGAACAGCGGCAAAATTCTGGAATCTTTTCGTCCGGA
AGAACGTTTTCCGATGATGAGCACCTTTAAAGTGCTGCTGTGCGGTGCGGTTCTGAGCCGTGTGGATGCG
GGCCAGGAACAACTGGGCCGTCGTATTCATTATAGCCAGAACGATCTGGTGGAATATAGCCCGGTGACCG
AAAAACATCTGACCGATGGCATGACCGTGCGTGAACTGTGCAGCGCGGCGATTACCATGAGCGATAACAC
CGCGGCGAACCTGCTGCTGACGACCATTGGCGGTCCGAAAGAACTGACCGCGTTTCTGCATAACATGGGC
GATCATGTGACCCGTCTGGATCGTTGGGAACCGGAACTGAACGAAGCGATTCCGAACGATGAACGTGATA
CCACCATGCCGGCAGCAATGGCGACCACCCTGCGTAAACTGCTGACGGGTGAGCTGCTGACCCTGGCAAG
CCGCCAGCAACTGATTGATTGGATGGAAGCGGATAAAGTGGCGGGTCCGCTGCTGCGTAGCGCGCTGCCG
GCTGGCTGGTTTATTGCGGATAAAAGCGGTGCGGGCGAACGTGGCAGCCGTGGCATTATTGCGGCGCTGG
GCCCGGATGGTAAACCGAGCCGTATTGTGGTGATTTATACCACCGGCAGCCAGGCGACGATGGATGAACG
TAACCGTCAGATTGCGGAAATTGGCGCGAGCCTGATTAAACATTGGTAAACCGATACAATTAAAGGCTCC
TTTTGGAGCCTTTTTTTTTGGACGACCCTTGTCCTTTTCCGCTGCATAACCCTGCTTCGGGGTCATTATA
GCGATTTTTTCGGTATATCCATCCTTTTTCGCACGATATACAGGATTTTGCCAAAGGGTTCGTGTAGACT
TTCCTTGGTGTATCCAACGGCGTCAGCCGGGCAGGATAGGTGAAGTAGGCCCACCCGCGAGCGGGTGTTC
CTTCTTCACTGTCCCTTATTCGCACCTGGCGGTGCTCAACGGGAATCCTGCTCTGCGAGGCTGGCCGTAG
GCCGGCCCCGTAGAAAAGATCAAAGGATCTTCTTGAGATCCTTTTTTTCTGCGCGTAATCTGCTGCTTGC
AAACAAAAAAACCACCGCTACCAGCGGTGGTTTGTTTGCCGGATCAAGAGCTACCAACTCTTTTTCCGAA
GGTAACTGGCTTCAGCAGAGCGCAGATACCAAATACTGTTCTTCTAGTGTAGCCGTAGTTAGGCCACCAC
TTCAAGAACTCTGTAGCACCGCCTACATACCTCGCTCTGCTAATCCTGTTACCAGTGGCTGCTGCCAGTG
GCGATAAGTCGTGTCTTACCGGGTTGGACTCAAGACGATAGTTACCGGATAAGGCGCAGCGGTCGGGCTG
AACGGGGGGTTCGTGCACACAGCCCAGCTTGGAGCGAACGACCTACACCGAACTGAGATACCTACAGCGT
GAGCTATGAGAAAGCGCCACGCTTCCCGAAGGGAGAAAGGCGGACAGGTATCCGGTAAGCGGCAGGGTCG
GAACAGGAGAGCGCACGAGGGAGCTTCCAGGGGGAAACGCCTGGTATCTTTATAGTCCTGTCGGGTTTCG
CCACCTCTGACTTGAGCGTCGATTTTTGTGATGCTCGTCAGGGGGGCGGAGCCTATGGAAAAACGCCAGC
AACGCGGCCTTTTTACGGTTCCTGGCCTTTTGCTGGCCTTTTGCTCACATGTTCTTTCCTGCGTTATCCC
CTGATTCTGTGGATAACCGTATTACCGCCTTTGAGTGAGCTGATACCGCTCGCCGCAGCCGAACGACCGA
GCGCAGCGAGTCAGTGAGCGAGGAAGCGGAAGAGCGCCCAATACGCAAACCGCCTCTCCCCGCGCGTTGG
CCGATTCATTAATGCAGCTGGCACGACAGGTTTCCCGACTGGAAAGCGGGCAGTGAGCGCAACGCAATTA
ATGTGAGTTAGCTCACTCATTAGGCAGGCGCGCCCAGCTGTCTAGGGCGGCGGATTTGTCCTACTCAGGA
GAGCGTTCACCGACAAACAACAGATAAAACGAAAGGCCCAGTCTTTCGACTGAGCCTTTCGTTTTATTTG
ATGCCT
